Addgene plasmid #157839: G1397 DddAtox-N–SaKKH-Cas9(D10A)
Purpose: expresses split DddAtox-Cas9 construct in mammalian cells
Depositing lab: David Liu. Publication: A bacterial cytidine deaminase toxin enables CRISPR-free mitochondrial base editing. Mok BY, de Moraes MH, Zeng J, Bosch DE, Kotrys AV, Raguram A, Hsu F, Radey MC, Peterson SB, Mootha VK, Mougous JD, Liu DR. Nature. 2020 Jul 8. pii: 10.1038/s41586-020-2477-4. doi: 10.1038/s41586-020-2477-4. PubMed 32641830.
Backbone
  Vector backbone: pCMV
  Vector type: Mammalian Expression
Growth in bacteria
  Bacterial resistance: Ampicillin, 100 μg/mL
  Growth temperature: 37°C
  Growth strain: Mach1
  Copy number: Unknown
Gene/Insert
  Gene/Insert name: G1397 DddAtox-N–SaKKH-Cas9(D10A)–UGI–SV40 NLS
Terms and licenses: Academic/Nonprofit Terms; Industry Terms: Not Available to Industry
How to cite: G1397 DddAtox-N–SaKKH-Cas9(D10A) was a gift from David Liu (Addgene plasmid # 157839 ; http://n2t.net/addgene:157839 ; RRID:Addgene_157839)
