[The description below was written by a language model from this plasmid's Addgene catalogue record and pLannotate feature annotations shown in this document.]
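Description:
G1397 DddAtox-N–SaKKH-Cas9(D10A) is a mammalian expression plasmid on a pCMV backbone, about 7.4 kb in the sequenced record. It is maintained in E. coli through a high-copy ColE1/pUC-type origin and selected with ampicillin via the β-lactamase gene. Short remnants of lac regulatory elements, a pBluescript polylinker, an SV40 promoter and a pBR322 bom region are also annotated, but these appear to be backbone leftovers rather than functional parts of the design.

The payload is a single fusion open reading frame driven by the human CMV immediate-early enhancer and promoter and terminated by the bovine growth hormone polyadenylation signal. A T7 promoter sits just upstream of the coding region. The fusion begins with an N-terminal fragment of DddA, the Burkholderia interbacterial toxin whose deaminase domain acts on cytidines in double-stranded DNA; the name indicates the N-terminal half of a split made at position G1397. A short stretch annotated as an ABE7.10 fragment most likely reflects a shared linker rather than any adenine deaminase sequence. Next comes Staphylococcus aureus Cas9, which the name specifies as the KKH PAM-relaxed variant carrying the D10A nickase mutation. It is followed by a 3xFLAG epitope tag for detection and a uracil glycosylase inhibitor (UGI) from phage PBS2, which blocks excision of the uracil produced by deamination. The insert name also lists a C-terminal SV40 nuclear localisation signal, which the feature table does not annotate separately.

According to the record, the plasmid expresses a split DddAtox–Cas9 construct in mammalian cells. Splitting the toxin yields halves that are presumably inactive alone, so this half would need the complementary C-terminal half brought to an adjacent DNA site to reconstitute deaminase activity. No guide RNA cassette is annotated here, so guides would have to be supplied separately.
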