Features (pLannotate 1.2.2; 19 found; start..end, strand, type, name):
    132..335     +  promoter       CMV promoter: human cytomegalovirus (CMV) immediate early promoter
    377..395     +  promoter       T7 promoter: promoter for bacteriophage T7 RNA polymerase
    412..738     +  CDS            dddA (fragment): DDDA_BURC1 - Experimental evidence at protein level: Swiss-Prot protein existence level 1. Toxic component of a toxin-immunity protein module, which functions as a cellular contact-dependent growth inhibition (CDI) system. CDI modules allow bacteria to communicate with and inhibit the growth of closely related neighboring bacteria in a contact-dependent fashion. Bacteria that have this module inhibit or kill bacteria without it, giving them a growth advantage. Probably specifically inhibited by cognate immunity protein DddI (Probable). The C-terminal 163 residue fragment has double-stranded DN
    736..807     +  CDS            ABE(7.10) (fragment): adenine base editor comprising wild-type E. coli TadA fused to the evolved TadA*(7.10) mutant (Gaudelli et al., 2017)
    835..3990    +  CDS            cas9: CAS9_STAAU - Experimental evidence at protein level: Swiss-Prot protein existence level 1. CRISPR (clustered regularly interspaced short palindromic repeat) is an adaptive immune system that provides protection against mobile genetic elements (viruses, transposable elements and conjugative plasmids). CRISPR clusters contain spacers, sequences complementary to antecedent mobile elements, and target invading nucleic acids. CRISPR clusters are transcribed and processed into CRISPR RNA (crRNA). In type II CRISPR systems correct processing of pre-crRNA requires a trans- encoded small RNA (tracrRNA)
   4024..4089    +  CDS            3xFLAG: three tandem FLAG® epitope tags, followed by an enterokinase cleavage site
   4102..4350    +  CDS            UGI: UNGI_BPPB2 - Experimental evidence at protein level: Swiss-Prot protein existence level 1. This protein binds specifically and reversibly to the host uracil-DNA glycosylase, preventing removal of uracil residues from PBS2 DNA by the host uracil-excision repair system. From Bacillus phage PBS2 (Bacteriophage PBS2).
   4438..4662    +  polyA_signal   bGH poly(A) signal: bovine growth hormone polyadenylation signal
   4666..4687    +  promoter       SV40 promoter (fragment): SV40 enhancer and early promoter
   4692..4708    +  misc_feature   MCS (fragment): pBluescript multiple cloning site
   4757..4773    -  protein_bind   lac operator: The lac repressor binds to the lac operator to inhibit transcription in E. coli. This inhibition can be relieved by adding lactose or isopropyl-β-D-thiogalactopyranoside (IPTG). lac repressor encoded by lacI
   4781..4811    -  promoter       lac promoter: promoter for the E. coli lac operon
   4826..4847    -  protein_bind   CAP binding site: CAP binding activates transcription in the presence of cAMP. E. coli catabolite activator protein
   4860..4952    -  CDS            lacI (fragment): lac repressor; lacI; The lac repressor binds to the lac operator to inhibit transcription in E. coli. This inhibition can be relieved by adding lactose or isopropyl-β-D-thiogalactopyranoside (IPTG).
   5135..5723    -  rep_origin     ori: high-copy-number ColE1/pMB1/pBR322/pUC origin of replication
   5894..6754    -  CDS            AmpR: β-lactamase; bla; confers resistance to ampicillin, carbenicillin, and related antibiotics
   6755..6859    -  promoter       AmpR promoter: bla
   6930..6974    -  misc_feature   bom (fragment): basis of mobility region from pBR322
   7129..131     +  enhancer       CMV enhancer (across the origin): human cytomegalovirus immediate early enhancer
>Addgene plasmid #157839 | G1397 DddAtox-N–SaKKH-Cas9(D10A) | addgene full sequence | sequence record 307635 | Addgene NGS Result
ATATGCCAAGTACGCCCCCTATTGACGTCAATGACGGTAAATGGCCCGCCTGGCATTATGCCCAGTACAT
GACCTTATGGGACTTTCCTACTTGGCAGTACATCTACGTATTAGTCATCGCTATTACCATGGTGATGCGG
TTTTGGCAGTACATCAATGGGCGTGGATAGCGGTTTGACTCACGGGGATTTCCAAGTCTCCACCCCATTG
ACGTCAATGGGAGTTTGTTTTGGCACCAAAATCAACGGGACTTTCCAAAATGTCGTAACAACTCCGCCCC
ATTGACGCAAATGGGCGGTAGGCGTGTACGGTGGGAGGTCTATATAAGCAGAGCTGGTTTAGTGAACCGT
CAGATCCGCTAGAGATCCGCGGCCGCTAATACGACTCACTATAGGGAGAGCCGCCACCATGGGCAGCTAC
GCCCTGGGTCCGTATCAGATTAGCGCCCCGCAGCTGCCAGCTTACAATGGTCAGACCGTGGGTACCTTCT
ACTATGTGAACGACGCGGGCGGTCTGGAGAGCAAGGTGTTTAGCAGCGGCGGTCCAACCCCGTACCCAAA
CTATGCCAATGCCGGTCATGTGGAGGGTCAGAGCGCCCTGTTCATGCGTGATAACGGCATCAGCGAGGGT
CTGGTGTTCCACAACAACCCGGAAGGCACCTGCGGTTTTTGCGTGAACATGACCGAGACCCTGCTGCCGG
AAAACGCGAAAATGACCGTGGTGCCGCCGGAAGGTTCTGGTGGTTCTTCTGGTGGTTCTAGCGGCAGCGA
GACTCCCGGGACCTCAGAGTCCGCCACACCCGAAAGTAGTGGCGGCAGCAGCGGCGGCAGCGGGAAACGG
AACTACATCCTGGGGCTTGCCATTGGGATAACCAGCGTTGGCTACGGAATTATTGATTATGAGACACGCG
ATGTGATTGACGCCGGGGTTAGGCTGTTCAAAGAGGCCAACGTTGAAAACAACGAGGGAAGACGGAGTAA
GCGCGGAGCAAGAAGACTCAAGCGCAGACGGAGACATCGGATTCAGAGGGTGAAAAAGCTGCTCTTCGAT
TACAATCTCCTGACCGATCATAGTGAGCTGAGCGGAATCAACCCCTACGAGGCGCGAGTGAAAGGGCTTT
CCCAGAAGCTGTCCGAAGAGGAGTTCTCCGCCGCGTTGCTGCACCTGGCCAAACGGAGGGGGGTTCACAA
TGTAAACGAAGTGGAGGAGGACACGGGCAATGAACTTAGTACGAAAGAACAGATCAGTAGGAACTCTAAG
GCTCTCGAAGAGAAATACGTCGCTGAGTTGCAGCTTGAGAGACTGAAAAAAGACGGCGAAGTACGCGGAT
CTATTAATAGGTTCAAGACTTCAGATTACGTAAAGGAAGCCAAGCAGCTCCTGAAAGTACAGAAAGCGTA
CCATCAGCTCGATCAGAGCTTCATCGATACCTACATAGATTTGCTGGAGACACGGAGGACATACTACGAG
GGCCCAGGGGAAGGATCTCCTTTTGGGTGGAAGGACATCAAGGAATGGTACGAGATGCTTATGGGACATT
GTACATATTTTCCGGAGGAGCTCAGGAGCGTCAAGTACGCCTACAATGCCGACCTGTACAATGCCCTCAA
TGACCTCAATAACCTCGTGATTACCAGGGACGAGAACGAGAAGCTGGAGTACTATGAAAAGTTCCAGATT
ATCGAGAATGTGTTTAAGCAGAAGAAGAAGCCGACACTTAAGCAGATTGCAAAGGAAATCCTCGTGAATG
AGGAAGATATCAAGGGATACAGAGTGACAAGTACAGGCAAGCCCGAGTTCACAAATCTGAAGGTGTACCA
CGATATTAAGGACATAACCGCACGAAAGGAGATAATCGAAAACGCTGAGCTCCTCGATCAGATCGCAAAA
ATTCTTACCATCTACCAGTCTAGTGAGGACATTCAGGAGGAACTGACTAATCTGAACAGTGAGCTCACCC
AAGAGGAAATTGAGCAGATTTCAAACCTGAAAGGCTACACCGGGACGCACAATCTGAGCCTCAAAGCAAT
CAACCTCATTCTGGATGAACTTTGGCACACAAATGACAACCAAATTGCCATATTCAACCGCCTGAAACTG
GTGCCAAAAAAAGTGGATCTGTCACAGCAAAAGGAAATCCCTACAACCTTGGTTGACGATTTTATTCTGT
CCCCCGTTGTCAAGCGGAGCTTCATCCAGTCAATCAAGGTGATCAATGCCATCATTAAAAAATACGGATT
GCCAAACGATATAATTATCGAGCTTGCACGAGAGAAGAACTCAAAGGACGCCCAGAAGATGATTAACGAA
ATGCAGAAGCGCAACCGCCAGACAAACGAACGCATAGAGGAAATTATAAGAACAACCGGCAAAGAGAATG
CCAAGTATCTGATCGAGAAAATCAAGCTGCACGACATGCAAGAAGGCAAGTGCCTGTACTCTCTGGAAGC
TATCCCACTCGAAGATCTGCTGAATAATCCATTCAATTACGAGGTGGACCACATCATCCCTAGATCCGTA
AGCTTTGACAATTCCTTCAATAACAAAGTTCTGGTTAAACAGGAGGAAAATTCTAAAAAAGGGAACCGGA
CCCCGTTCCAGTACCTGAGCTCCAGTGACAGCAAGATTAGCTACGAGACTTTTAAGAAACATATTCTGAA
TCTGGCCAAAGGCAAAGGCAGGATCAGCAAGACCAAGAAGGAGTACCTCCTCGAAGAACGCGACATTAAC
AGATTTAGTGTGCAGAAAGATTTCATCAACCGAAACCTTGTCGATACTCGGTACGCCACGAGAGGCCTGA
TGAATCTCCTCAGGAGCTACTTCCGCGTCAATAATCTGGACGTTAAAGTCAAGAGCATAAATGGGGGATT
CACCAGCTTTCTGAGGAGAAAGTGGAAGTTTAAGAAGGAACGAAACAAAGGATACAAGCACCATGCTGAG
GATGCTTTGATCATCGCTAACGCGGACTTTATCTTTAAGGAATGGAAAAAGCTGGATAAGGCAAAGAAAG
TGATGGAAAACCAGATGTTCGAGGAGAAGCAGGCAGAGTCAATGCCTGAGATCGAGACAGAGCAGGAATA
CAAGGAAATTTTCATCACCCCTCATCAGATTAAACACATAAAGGACTTCAAAGACTATAAATACTCTCAT
AGGGTGGACAAAAAACCCAATCGCAAGCTCATTAATGACACCCTGTACTCAACACGGAAGGATGATAAAG
GTAATACCTTGATTGTGAATAATCTTAATGGATTGTATGACAAAGATAACGACAAGCTCAAGAAGCTGAT
CAACAAGTCTCCAGAGAAGCTCCTTATGTATCACCACGACCCACAGACTTATCAGAAATTGAAACTGATC
ATGGAGCAATACGGGGATGAGAAGAACCCACTCTACAAATATTATGAGGAAACAGGTAATTACCTGACCA
AGTACTCCAAGAAGGATAACGGACCAGTGATCAAAAAGATAAAGTACTATGGCAACAAACTTAATGCGCA
TTTGGACATAACTGACGATTACCCCAATTCTCGAAACAAGGTTGTGAAGCTCTCCCTGAAGCCTTATAGA
TTTGACGTGTACCTGGATAATGGGGTTTATAAATTCGTCACCGTGAAAAATCTGGACGTGATCAAAAAGG
AGAACTATTATGAAGTAAACTCAAAGTGCTATGAGGAGGCGAAGAAGCTGAAGAAGATCTCCAATCAGGC
CGAGTTCATCGCTTCCTTCTATAAGAACGATCTCATCAAGATCAATGGAGAGCTTTATCGCGTCATTGGT
GTGAACAATGACTTGCTGAACAGGATCGAAGTCAATATGATAGACATTACCTACCGGGAGTATCTCGAAA
ACATGAATGATAAACGGCCGCCTCACATCATCAAGACAATCGCATCTAAAACTCAGTCAATAAAAAAGTA
CTCTACCGATATCCTGGGGAATCTCTATGAAGTGAAGTCAAAGAAGCACCCACAAATCATTAAAAAAGGT
GGATCCCCCAAGAAGAAGAGGAAAGTCTCGAGCGACTACAAAGACCATGACGGTGATTATAAAGATCATG
ACATCGATTACAAGGATGACGATGACAAGTCTGGTGGTTCTACTAATCTGTCAGATATTATTGAAAAGGA
GACCGGTAAGCAACTGGTTATCCAGGAATCCATCCTCATGCTCCCAGAGGAGGTGGAAGAAGTCATTGGG
AACAAGCCGGAAAGCGATATACTCGTGCACACCGCCTACGACGAGAGCACCGACGAGAATGTCATGCTTC
TGACTAGCGACGCCCCTGAATACAAGCCTTGGGCTCTGGTCATACAGGATAGCAACGGTGAGAACAAGAT
TAAGATGCTCTCTGGTGGTTCTCCCAAGAAGAAGAGGAAAGTCTAACCGGTCATCATCACCATCACCATT
GAGTTTAAACCCGCTGATCAGCCTCGACTGTGCCTTCTAGTTGCCAGCCATCTGTTGTTTGCCCCTCCCC
CGTGCCTTCCTTGACCCTGGAAGGTGCCACTCCCACTGTCCTTTCCTAATAAAATGAGGAAATTGCATCG
CATTGTCTGAGTAGGTGTCATTCTATTCTGGGGGGTGGGGTGGGGCAGGACAGCAAGGGGGAGGATTGGG
AAGACAATAGCAGGCATGCTGGGGATGCGGTGGGCTCTATGGCTTCTGAGGCGGAAAGAACCAGCTGGGG
CTCGATACCGTCGACCTCTAGCTAGAGCTTGGCGTAATCATGGTCATAGCTGTTTCCTGTGTGAAATTGT
TATCCGCTCACAATTCCACACAACATACGAGCCGGAAGCATAAAGTGTAAAGCCTAGGGTGCCTAATGAG
TGAGCTAACTCACATTAATTGCGTTGCGCTCACTGCCCGCTTTCCAGTCGGGAAACCTGTCGTGCCAGCT
GCATTAATGAATCGGCCAACGCGCGGGGAGAGGCGGTTTGCGTATTGGGCGCTCTTCCGCTTCCTCGCTC
ACTGACTCGCTGCGCTCGGTCGTTCGGCTGCGGCGAGCGGTATCAGCTCACTCAAAGGCGGTAATACGGT
TATCCACAGAATCAGGGGATAACGCAGGAAAGAACATGTGAGCAAAAGGCCAGCAAAAGGCCAGGAACCG
TAAAAAGGCCGCGTTGCTGGCGTTTTTCCATAGGCTCCGCCCCCCTGACGAGCATCACAAAAATCGACGC
TCAAGTCAGAGGTGGCGAAACCCGACAGGACTATAAAGATACCAGGCGTTTCCCCCTGGAAGCTCCCTCG
TGCGCTCTCCTGTTCCGACCCTGCCGCTTACCGGATACCTGTCCGCCTTTCTCCCTTCGGGAAGCGTGGC
GCTTTCTCATAGCTCACGCTGTAGGTATCTCAGTTCGGTGTAGGTCGTTCGCTCCAAGCTGGGCTGTGTG
CACGAACCCCCCGTTCAGCCCGACCGCTGCGCCTTATCCGGTAACTATCGTCTTGAGTCCAACCCGGTAA
GACACGACTTATCGCCACTGGCAGCAGCCACTGGTAACAGGATTAGCAGAGCGAGGTATGTAGGCGGTGC
TACAGAGTTCTTGAAGTGGTGGCCTAACTACGGCTACACTAGAAGAACAGTATTTGGTATCTGCGCTCTG
CTGAAGCCAGTTACCTTCGGAAAAAGAGTTGGTAGCTCTTGATCCGGCAAACAAACCACCGCTGGTAGCG
GTGGTTTTTTTGTTTGCAAGCAGCAGATTACGCGCAGAAAAAAAGGATCTCAAGAAGATCCTTTGATCTT
TTCTACGGGGTCTGACGCTCAGTGGAACGAAAACTCACGTTAAGGGATTTTGGTCATGAGATTATCAAAA
AGGATCTTCACCTAGATCCTTTTAAATTAAAAATGAAGTTTTAAATCAATCTAAAGTATATATGAGTAAA
CTTGGTCTGACAGTTACCAATGCTTAATCAGTGAGGCACCTATCTCAGCGATCTGTCTATTTCGTTCATC
CATAGTTGCCTGACTCCCCGTCGTGTAGATAACTACGATACGGGAGGGCTTACCATCTGGCCCCAGTGCT
GCAATGATACCGCGAGACCCACGCTCACCGGCTCCAGATTTATCAGCAATAAACCAGCCAGCCGGAAGGG
CCGAGCGCAGAAGTGGTCCTGCAACTTTATCCGCCTCCATCCAGTCTATTAATTGTTGCCGGGAAGCTAG
AGTAAGTAGTTCGCCAGTTAATAGTTTGCGCAACGTTGTTGCCATTGCTACAGGCATCGTGGTGTCACGC
TCGTCGTTTGGTATGGCTTCATTCAGCTCCGGTTCCCAACGATCAAGGCGAGTTACATGATCCCCCATGT
TGTGCAAAAAAGCGGTTAGCTCCTTCGGTCCTCCGATCGTTGTCAGAAGTAAGTTGGCCGCAGTGTTATC
ACTCATGGTTATGGCAGCACTGCATAATTCTCTTACTGTCATGCCATCCGTAAGATGCTTTTCTGTGACT
GGTGAGTACTCAACCAAGTCATTCTGAGAATAGTGTATGCGGCGACCGAGTTGCTCTTGCCCGGCGTCAA
TACGGGATAATACCGCGCCACATAGCAGAACTTTAAAAGTGCTCATCATTGGAAAACGTTCTTCGGGGCG
AAAACTCTCAAGGATCTTACCGCTGTTGAGATCCAGTTCGATGTAACCCACTCGTGCACCCAACTGATCT
TCAGCATCTTTTACTTTCACCAGCGTTTCTGGGTGAGCAAAAACAGGAAGGCAAAATGCCGCAAAAAAGG
GAATAAGGGCGACACGGAAATGTTGAATACTCATACTCTTCCTTTTTCAATATTATTGAAGCATTTATCA
GGGTTATTGTCTCATGAGCGGATACATATTTGAATGTATTTAGAAAAATAAACAAATAGGGGTTCCGCGC
ACATTTCCCCGAAAAGTGCCACCTGACGTCGACGGATCGGGAGATCGATCTCCCGATCCCCTAGGGTCGA
CTCTCAGTACAATCTGCTCTGATGCCGCATAGTTAAGCCAGTATCTGCTCCCTGCTTGTGTGTTGGAGGT
CGCTGAGTAGTGCGCGAGCAAAATTTAAGCTACAACAAGGCAAGGCTTGACCGACAATTGCATGAAGAAT
CTGCTTAGGGTTAGGCGTTTTGCGCTGCTTCGCGATGTACGGGCCAGATATACGCGTTGACATTGATTAT
TGACTAGTTATTAATAGTAATCAATTACGGGGTCATTAGTTCATAGCCCATATATGGAGTTCCGCGTTAC
ATAACTTACGGTAAATGGCCCGCCTGGCTGACCGCCCAACGACCCCCGCCCATTGACGTCAATAATGACG
TATGTTCCCATAGTAACGCCAATAGGGACTTTCCATTGACGTCAATGGGTGGAGTATTTACGGTAAACTG
CCCACTTGGCAGTACATCAAGTGTATC
